Addgene plasmid #241153: P2A-EGFP-pA-ORF-1 without ATG
Purpose: Middle entry vector for mini-Golden subcloning platform; eGFP
Depositing lab: Junsu Kang. Depositing organization: University of Wisconsin, Madison. Publication: Advancing knock-in approaches for robust genome editing in zebrafish. Rodriguez-Parks A, Beezley EG, Manna S, Silaban I, Almutawa SI, Cao S, Ahmed H, Guyer M, Baker S, Richards MP, Kang J. Biol Open. 2026 Feb 2:bio.062472. doi: 10.1242/bio.062472. PubMed 41630603.
Backbone
  Vector backbone: pU6a:sgRNA#5
  Vector type: Mini-Golden
Growth in bacteria
  Bacterial resistance: Spectinomycin, 50 μg/mL
  Growth temperature: 37°C
  Growth strain: DH5alpha
  Copy number: Unknown
Gene/Insert
  Gene/Insert name: eGFP
  Species: Synthetic
  Mutation: TCGC linker
  Cloning method: Restriction Enzyme; 5′ cloning site Unknown (unknown if destroyed); 3′ cloning site Unknown (unknown if destroyed)
Terms and licenses: Academic/Nonprofit Terms; Industry Terms: Not Available to Industry
How to cite: P2A-EGFP-pA-ORF-1 without ATG was a gift from Junsu Kang (Addgene plasmid # 241153 ; http://n2t.net/addgene:241153 ; RRID:Addgene_241153)
