[The description below was written by a language model from this plasmid's Addgene catalogue record and pLannotate feature annotations shown in this document.]
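Description:
P2A-EGFP-pA-ORF-1 without ATG is a small (about 3.5 kb) bacterial cloning plasmid that serves as a middle entry vector in the mini-Golden subcloning platform, a modular assembly system associated with work on knock-in genome editing in zebrafish. It is built on the pU6a:sgRNA#5 backbone and is propagated in E. coli through a high-copy ColE1/pUC-type origin. Selection uses spectinomycin, conferred by the aadA (SmR) aminoglycoside adenylyltransferase gene. Fragments of a class 1 integron Pc promoter and of a gentamicin resistance gene lie just upstream of this marker. These, like the short lacZα, lacI and T7 promoter fragments, appear to be backbone remnants rather than working parts. The rrnB T1 and T2 terminators lie near the two ends of the sequence record.

The payload is a promoterless reporter module. The annotated EGFP coding sequence is followed by an SV40 polyadenylation signal, which is annotated on the opposite strand. The plasmid name indicates that a P2A self-cleaving peptide precedes EGFP, although the feature table does not annotate it, and the roughly 80 nt between the lacZα fragment and EGFP could hold such an element. "Without ATG" and "ORF-1" suggest that the cassette lacks its own start codon and is set in one particular reading frame, presumably so that it can be fused in frame to an upstream coding sequence and release EGFP as a separate protein through P2A ribosomal skipping. The record also lists a TCGC linker as a modification, but it gives neither the cloning sites nor the enzymes used for assembly. The module is intended to be combined with other mini-Golden parts to build EGFP reporter constructs, and the record does not give further detail on how those constructs are used.
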