Features (pLannotate 1.2.2; 11 found; start..end, strand, type, name):
     41..84      +  terminator     rrnB T1 terminator: Escherichia coli rrnB; transcription terminator T1 from the E. coli rrnB gene
    131..167     -  CDS            lacZα (fragment): LacZα fragment of β-galactosidase; lacZ fragment
    251..967     +  CDS            EGFP: the original enhanced GFP (Yang et al., 1996) mammalian codon-optimized
    975..992     -  promoter       T7 promoter (fragment): promoter for bacteriophage T7 RNA polymerase
    997..1131    -  polyA_signal   SV40 poly(A) signal: SV40 polyadenylation signal
   1306..1329    +  promoter       Pc promoter (fragment): intI1 (promoter lies within the coding sequence); class 1 integron promoter
   1505..1561    +  CDS            GmR (fragment): gentamycin acetyltransferase; aacC1; confers resistance to gentamycin
   1568..2359    +  CDS            SmR: aminoglycoside adenylyltransferase (Murphy, 1985); aadA; confers resistance to spectinomycin and streptomycin
   2452..3040    +  rep_origin     ori: high-copy-number ColE1/pMB1/pBR322/pUC origin of replication
   3223..3315    +  CDS            lacI (fragment): lac repressor; lacI; The lac repressor binds to the lac operator to inhibit transcription in E. coli. This inhibition can be relieved by adding lactose or isopropyl-β-D-thiogalactopyranoside (IPTG).
   3370..3397    -  terminator     rrnB T2 terminator: transcription terminator T2 from the E. coli rrnB gene
>Addgene plasmid #241153 | P2A-EGFP-pA-ORF-1 without ATG | addgene full sequence | sequence record 482203 | Addgene NGS Result
ATTTGTCCTACTCAGGAGAGCGTTCACCGACAAACAACAGATAAAACGAAAGGCCCAGTCTTCCGACTGA
GCCTTTCGTTTTATTTGATGCCTGGCAGTTCCCTACTCTCGCGTTAACGCTAGCATGGATGTTTTCCCAG
TCACGACGTTGTAAAACGACGGCCAGTCTTAAGCTCGGGCCCGGTCTCTTCGCGCTACAAACTTCTCTCT
GCTGAAACAAGCTGGCGACGTGGAGGAGAACCCTGGACCTGTGAGCAAGGGCGAGGAGCTGTTCACCGGG
GTGGTGCCCATCCTGGTCGAGCTGGACGGCGACGTAAACGGCCACAAGTTCAGCGTGTCCGGCGAGGGCG
AGGGCGATGCCACCTACGGCAAGCTGACCCTGAAGTTCATCTGCACCACCGGCAAGCTGCCCGTGCCCTG
GCCCACCCTCGTGACCACCCTGACCTACGGCGTGCAGTGCTTCAGCCGCTACCCCGACCACATGAAGCAG
CACGACTTCTTCAAGTCCGCCATGCCCGAAGGCTACGTCCAGGAGCGCACCATCTTCTTCAAGGACGACG
GCAACTACAAGACCCGCGCCGAGGTGAAGTTCGAGGGCGACACCCTGGTGAACCGCATCGAGCTGAAGGG
CATCGACTTCAAGGAGGACGGCAACATCCTGGGGCACAAGCTGGAGTACAACTACAACAGCCACAACGTC
TATATCATGGCCGACAAGCAGAAGAACGGCATCAAGGTGAACTTCAAGATCCGCCACAACATCGAGGACG
GCAGCGCGCAGCTCGCCGACCACTACCAGCAGAACACCCCCATCGGCGACGGCCCCGTGCTGCTGCCCGA
CAACCACTACCTGAGCACCCAGTCCGCCCTGAGCAAAGACCCCAACGAGAAGCGCGATCACATGGTCCTG
CTGGAGTTCGTGACCGCCGCCGGGATCACTCTCGGCATGGACGAGCTGTACAAGTAAGCTAGAACTATAG
TGAGTCGTATTACGTAGATCCAGACATGATAAGATACATTGATGAGTTTGGACAAACCACAACTAGAATG
CAGTGAAAAAAATGCTTTATTTGTGAAATTTGTGATGCTATTGCTTTATTTGTAACCATTATAAGCTGCA
ATAAACAAGTTAACAACAACAATTGCATTCATTTTATGTTTCAGGTTCAGGGGGAGGTGTGGGAGGTTTT
TTAATTCCTCAAGAGACCTCTAGACCAGCCAGGACAGAAATGCCTCGACTTCGCTGCTACCCAAGGTTGC
CGGGTGACGCACACCGTGGAAACGGATGAAGGCACGAACCCAGTGGACATAAGCCTGTTCGGTTCGTAAG
CTGTAATGCAAGTAGCGTATGCGCTCACGCAACTGGTCCAGAACCTTGACCGAACGCAGCGGTGGTAACG
GCGCAGTGGCGGTTTTCATGGCTTGTTATGACTGTTTTTTTGGGGTACAGTCTATGCCTCGGGCATCCAA
GCAGCAAGCGCGTTACGCCGTGGGTCGATGTTTGATGTTATGGAGCAGCAACGATGTTACGCAGCAGGGC
AGTCGCCCTAAAACAAAGTTAAACATTATGAGGGAAGCGGTGATCGCCGAAGTATCGACTCAACTATCAG
AGGTAGTTGGCGTCATCGAGCGCCATCTCGAACCGACGTTGCTGGCCGTACATTTGTACGGCTCCGCAGT
GGATGGCGGCCTGAAGCCACACAGTGATATTGATTTGCTGGTTACGGTGACCGTAAGGCTTGATGAAACA
ACGCGGCGAGCTTTGATCAACGACCTTTTGGAAACTTCGGCTTCCCCTGGAGAGAGCGAGATTCTCCGCG
CTGTAGAAGTCACCATTGTTGTGCACGACGACATCATTCCGTGGCGTTATCCAGCTAAGCGCGAACTGCA
ATTTGGAGAATGGCAGCGCAATGACATTCTTGCAGGTATCTTCGAGCCAGCCACGATCGACATTGATCTG
GCTATCTTGCTGACAAAAGCAAGAGAACATAGCGTTGCCTTGGTAGGTCCAGCGGCGGAGGAACTCTTTG
ATCCGGTTCCTGAACAGGATCTATTTGAGGCGCTAAATGAAACCTTAACGCTATGGAACTCGCCGCCCGA
CTGGGCTGGCGATGAGCGAAATGTAGTGCTTACGTTGTCCCGCATTTGGTACAGCGCAGTAACCGGCAAA
ATCGCGCCGAAGGATGTCGCTGCCGACTGGGCAATGGAGCGCCTGCCGGCCCAGTATCAGCCCGTCATAC
TTGAAGCTAGACAGGCTTATCTTGGACAAGAAGAAGATCGCTTGGCCTCGCGCGCAGATCAGTTGGAAGA
ATTTGTCCACTACGTGAAAGGCGAGATCACCAAGGTAGTCGGCAAATAACCCTCGAGCCACCCATGACCA
AAATCCCTTAACGTGAGTTACGCGTCGTTCCACTGAGCGTCAGACCCCGTAGAAAAGATCAAAGGATCTT
CTTGAGATCCTTTTTTTCTGCGCGTAATCTGCTGCTTGCAAACAAAAAAACCACCGCTACCAGCGGTGGT
TTGTTTGCCGGATCAAGAGCTACCAACTCTTTTTCCGAAGGTAACTGGCTTCAGCAGAGCGCAGATACCA
AATACTGTTCTTCTAGTGTAGCCGTAGTTAGGCCACCACTTCAAGAACTCTGTAGCACCGCCTACATACC
TCGCTCTGCTAATCCTGTTACCAGTGGCTGCTGCCAGTGGCGATAAGTCGTGTCTTACCGGGTTGGACTC
AAGACGATAGTTACCGGATAAGGCGCAGCGGTCGGGCTGAACGGGGGGTTCGTGCACACAGCCCAGCTTG
GAGCGAACGACCTACACCGAACTGAGATACCTACAGCGTGAGCTATGAGAAAGCGCCACGCTTCCCGAAG
GGAGAAAGGCGGACAGGTATCCGGTAAGCGGCAGGGTCGGAACAGGAGAGCGCACGAGGGAGCTTCCAGG
GGGAAACGCCTGGTATCTTTATAGTCCTGTCGGGTTTCGCCACCTCTGACTTGAGCGTCGATTTTTGTGA
TGCTCGTCAGGGGGGCGGAGCCTATGGAAAAACGCCAGCAACGCGGCCTTTTTACGGTTCCTGGCCTTTT
GCTGGCCTTTTGCTCACATGTTCTTTCCTGCGTTATCCCCTGATTCTGTGGATAACCGTATTACCGCCTT
TGAGTGAGCTGATACCGCTCGCCGCAGCCGAACGACCGAGCGCAGCGAGTCAGTGAGCGAGGAAGCGGAA
GAGCGCCCAATACGCAAACCGCCTCTCCCCGCGCGTTGGCCGATTCATTAATGCAGCTGGCACGACAGGT
TTCCCGACTGGAAAGCGGGCAGTGAGCGCAACGCAATTAATACGCGTACCGCTAGCCAGGAAGAGTTTGT
AGAAACGCAAAAAGGCCATCCGTCAGGATGGCCTTCTGCTTAGTTTGATGCCTGGCAGTTTATGGCGGGC
GTCCTGCCCGCCACCCTCCGGGCCGTTGCTTCACAACGTTCAAATCCGCTCCCGGCGG
